Addgene plasmid #83406: pVP16-tev-PRT1-V28A
Purpose: bacterial expression vector pVP16 containing a mutant variant of Arabidopsis thaliana PROTEOLYSIS 1 (PRT1) N-end rule E3 ubiquitin ligase to be used in N-end rule in vitro ubiquitination studies
Depositing lab: Nico Dissmeyer. Depositing organization: Leibniz Institute of Plant Biochemistry (IPB).
Backbone
  Vector backbone: pVP16
  Vector type: Bacterial Expression
Growth in bacteria
  Bacterial resistance: Ampicillin, 100 μg/mL
  Growth temperature: 37°C
  Growth strain: BL21
  Copy number: High Copy
Gene/Insert
  Gene/Insert name: PROTEOLYSIS1 (PRT1)
  Species: A. thaliana (mustard weed); E. coli
  Insert size (bp): 450
  Mutation: V28A substitution
  GenBank ID: 822078
  Entrez Gene: PRT1 (a.k.a. AT3G24800, proteolysis 1)
  Tag / fusion protein: His8 (N terminal on backbone); MBP (N terminal on backbone); tev cleavage site (N terminal on backbone)
  Cloning method: Gateway Cloning
  Sequencing primers: 5′ gatgtccgctttctggtatgc; 3′ GTTCTGAGGTCATTACTGG
Terms and licenses: Academic/Nonprofit Terms; Industry Terms: Not Available to Industry
How to cite: pVP16-tev-PRT1-V28A was a gift from Nico Dissmeyer (Addgene plasmid # 83406 ; http://n2t.net/addgene:83406 ; RRID:Addgene_83406)
