[The description below was written by a language model from this plasmid's Addgene catalogue record and pLannotate feature annotations shown in this document.]
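Description:
pVP16-tev-PRT1-V28A is a bacterial expression plasmid of about 7.2 kb, built by Gateway cloning in the pVP16 backbone. It is used to produce a mutant form of the Arabidopsis thaliana E3 ubiquitin ligase PROTEOLYSIS 1 (PRT1) in E. coli. The plasmid replicates from a high-copy ColE1/pMB1-type origin, with a pBR322 bom region and only a fragment of rop, and is selected with ampicillin through the β-lactamase gene. A cat (chloramphenicol acetyltransferase) coding sequence with a partial promoter also lies downstream of the expression cassette, although the catalogue lists only ampicillin as the selection. The record names BL21 as the host strain.

Expression is driven by a bacteriophage T5 promoter with lac operator sequences. A plasmid-borne lacI gene under the strengthened lacIq promoter represses this promoter, so transcription is held off until IPTG or lactose is added. The reading frame begins with backbone-encoded N-terminal tags: a His8 tag (listed in the catalogue but not annotated separately) and a signal-sequence-free, cytosolic maltose binding protein. These aid solubility and affinity purification. An attB1 site and a TEV protease cleavage site follow, which allows the tags to be removed from the purified protein. The PRT1 coding sequence, carrying the V28A substitution, comes next and is closed by attB2 and the lambda t0 terminator; an rrnB T1 terminator lies further downstream. The catalogue gives an insert size of 450 bp, whereas the annotated PRT1 coding region spans roughly 1.2 kb.

PRT1 acts in the N-end rule pathway, recognising substrates with bulky aromatic N-terminal residues. This variant is intended for in vitro N-end rule ubiquitination studies.
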