Features (pLannotate 1.2.2; 20 found; start..end, strand, type, name):
    598..675     -  promoter       lacIq promoter: lacI (mutant); In the lacIq allele, a single base change in the promoter boosts expression of the lacI gene about 10-fold.
    724..765     +  CDS            rop (fragment): Rop protein, which maintains plasmids at low copy number; rop
    867..1007    +  misc_feature   bom: basis of mobility region from pBR322
   1193..1781    -  rep_origin     ori: high-copy-number ColE1/pMB1/pBR322/pUC origin of replication
   1952..2812    -  CDS            AmpR: β-lactamase; bla; confers resistance to ampicillin, carbenicillin, and related antibiotics
   2813..2917    -  promoter       AmpR promoter: bla
   3027..3071    +  promoter       T5 promoter: bacteriophage T5 promoter for E. coli RNA polymerase, with embedded lac operator
   3079..3095    +  protein_bind   lac operator: The lac repressor binds to the lac operator to inhibit transcription in E. coli. This inhibition can be relieved by adding lactose or isopropyl-β-D-thiogalactopyranoside (IPTG). lac repressor encoded by lacI
   3165..4262    +  CDS            MBP: maltose binding protein from E. coli; malE (mutated); This version of the gene does not encode a signal sequence, so MBP will remain in the cytosol.
   4332..4356    +  protein_bind   attB1: mutant version of attB; recombination site for the Gateway® BP reaction BP Clonase™
   4359..4378    +  CDS            capTEV™ (fragment): composite tag for in vivo biotinylation, TEV protease cleavage, and 6xHis tagging
   4380..5609    +  CDS            PRT1: PRT1_ARATH - Experimental evidence at transcript level: Swiss-Prot protein existence level 2. E3 ubiquitin-protein ligase that mediates ubiquitination and subsequent proteasomal degradation of target proteins. Functions in the N-end rule pathway of protein degradation, where it specifically recognizes and ubiquitinates proteins with a N-terminal bulky aromatic amino acid (Phe). Does not act on aliphatic hydrophobic and basic N- terminal residues (Arg or Leu) containing proteins. From Arabidopsis thaliana (Mouse-ear cress).
   5614..5638    -  protein_bind   attB2: mutant version of attB; recombination site for the Gateway® BP reaction BP Clonase™
   5706..5800    +  terminator     lambda t0 terminator: transcription terminator from phage lambda
   5815..5843    +  promoter       cat promoter (fragment): promoter of the E. coli cat gene encoding chloramphenicol acetyltransferase
   5844..6500    +  CDS            cat: CAT_ECOLX - Experimental evidence at protein level: Swiss-Prot protein existence level 1. This enzyme is an effector of chloramphenicol resistance in bacteria. From Escherichia coli. This protein is used as a marker in many commonly used cloning vectors, such as pACYC184.
   6568..6654    +  terminator     rrnB T1 terminator: Escherichia coli rrnB; transcription terminator T1 from the E. coli rrnB gene
   6677..6694    -  promoter       tet promoter (fragment): E. coli promoter for tetracycline efflux protein gene
   6713..6734    -  protein_bind   CAP binding site: CAP binding activates transcription in the presence of cAMP. E. coli catabolite activator protein
   6747..597     -  CDS            lacI (across the origin): lac repressor; lacI; The lac repressor binds to the lac operator to inhibit transcription in E. coli. This inhibition can be relieved by adding lactose or isopropyl-β-D-thiogalactopyranoside (IPTG).
>Addgene plasmid #83406 | pVP16-tev-PRT1-V28A | addgene full sequence | sequence record 175082 | Addgene NGS Result
AGCCAGACGCAGACGCGCCGAGACAGAACTTAATGGGCCCGCTAACAGCGCGATTTGCTGGTGACCCAAT
GCGACCAGATGCTCCACGCCCAGTCGCGTACCGTCTTCATGGGAGAAAATAATACTGTTGATGGGTGTCT
GGTCAGAGACATCAAGAAATAACGCCGGAACATTAGTGCAGGCAGCTTCCACAGCAATGGCATCCTGGTC
ATCCAGCGGATAGTTAATGATCAGCCCACTGACGCGTTGCGCGAGAAGATTGTGCACCGCCGCTTTACAG
GCTTCGACGCCGCTTCGTTCTACCATCGACACCACCACGCTGGCACCCAGTTGATCGGCGCGAGATTTAA
TCGCCGCGACAATTTGCGACGGCGCGTGCAGGGCCAGACTGGAGGTGGCAACGCCAATCAGCAACGACTG
TTTGCCCGCCAGTTGTTGTGCCACGCGGTTGGGAATGTAATTCAGCTCCGCCATCGCCGCTTCCACTTTT
TCCCGCGTTTTCGCAGAAACGTGGCTGGCCTGGTTCACCACGCGGGAAACGGTCTGATAAGAGACACCGG
CATACTCTGCGACATCGTATAACGTTACTGGTTTCACATTCACCACCCTGAATTGACTCTCTTCCGGGCG
CTATCATGCCATACCGCGAAAGGTTTTGCACCATTCGATGGTGTCGGAATTTCGGGCAGCGTTGGGTCCT
GGCCACGGGTGCGCATGATCTAGAGCTGCCTCGCGCGTTTCGGTGATGACGGTGAAAACCTCTGACACAT
GCAGCTCCCGGAGACGGTCACAGCTTGTCTGTAAGCGGATGCCGGGAGCAGACAAGCCCGTCAGGGCGCG
TCAGCGGGTGTTGGCGGGTGTCGGGGCGCAGCCATGACCCAGTCACGTAGCGATAGCGGAGTGTATACTG
GCTTAACTATGCGGCATCAGAGCAGATTGTACTGAGAGTGCACCATATGCGGTGTGAAATACCGCACAGA
TGCGTAAGGAGAAAATACCGCATCAGGCGCTCTTCCGCTTCCTCGCTCACTGACTCGCTGCGCTCGGTCG
TTCGGCTGCGGCGAGCGGTATCAGCTCACTCAAAGGCGGTAATACGGTTATCCACAGAATCAGGGGATAA
CGCAGGAAAGAACATGTGAGCAAAAGGCCAGCAAAAGGCCAGGAACCGTAAAAAGGCCGCGTTGCTGGCG
TTTTTCCATAGGCTCCGCCCCCCTGACGAGCATCACAAAAATCGACGCTCAAGTCAGAGGTGGCGAAACC
CGACAGGACTATAAAGATACCAGGCGTTTCCCCCTGGAAGCTCCCTCGTGCGCTCTCCTGTTCCGACCCT
GCCGCTTACCGGATACCTGTCCGCCTTTCTCCCTTCGGGAAGCGTGGCGCTTTCTCATAGCTCACGCTGT
AGGTATCTCAGTTCGGTGTAGGTCGTTCGCTCCAAGCTGGGCTGTGTGCACGAACCCCCCGTTCAGCCCG
ACCGCTGCGCCTTATCCGGTAACTATCGTCTTGAGTCCAACCCGGTAAGACACGACTTATCGCCACTGGC
AGCAGCCACTGGTAACAGGATTAGCAGAGCGAGGTATGTAGGCGGTGCTACAGAGTTCTTGAAGTGGTGG
CCTAACTACGGCTACACTAGAAGGACAGTATTTGGTATCTGCGCTCTGCTGAAGCCAGTTACCTTCGGAA
AAAGAGTTGGTAGCTCTTGATCCGGCAAACAAACCACCGCTGGTAGCGGTGGTTTTTTTGTTTGCAAGCA
GCAGATTACGCGCAGAAAAAAAGGATCTCAAGAAGATCCTTTGATCTTTTCTACGGGGTCTGACGCTCAG
TGGAACGAAAACTCACGTTAAGGGATTTTGGTCATGAGATTATCAAAAAGGATCTTCACCTAGATCCTTT
TAAATTAAAAATGAAGTTTTAAATCAATCTAAAGTATATATGAGTAAACTTGGTCTGACAGTTACCAATG
CTTAATCAGTGAGGCACCTATCTCAGCGATCTGTCTATTTCGTTCATCCATAGTTGCCTGACTCCCCGTC
GTGTAGATAACTACGATACGGGAGGGCTTACCATCTGGCCCCAGTGCTGCAATGATACCGCGAGACCCAC
GCTCACCGGCTCCAGATTTATCAGCAATAAACCAGCCAGCCGGAAGGGCCGAGCGCAGAAGTGGTCCTGC
AACTTTATCCGCCTCCATCCAGTCTATTAATTGTTGCCGGGAAGCTAGAGTAAGTAGTTCGCCAGTTAAT
AGTTTGCGCAACGTTGTTGCCATTGCTACAGGCATCGTGGTGTCACGCTCGTCGTTTGGTATGGCTTCAT
TCAGCTCCGGTTCCCAACGATCAAGGCGAGTTACATGATCCCCCATGTTGTGCAAAAAAGCGGTTAGCTC
CTTCGGTCCTCCGATCGTTGTCAGAAGTAAGTTGGCCGCAGTGTTATCACTCATGGTTATGGCAGCACTG
CATAATTCTCTTACTGTCATGCCATCCGTAAGATGCTTTTCTGTGACTGGTGAGTACTCAACCAAGTCAT
TCTGAGAATAGTGTATGCGGCGACCGAGTTGCTCTTGCCCGGCGTCAATACGGGATAATACCGCGCCACA
TAGCAGAACTTTAAAAGTGCTCATCATTGGAAAACGTTCTTCGGGGCGAAAACTCTCAAGGATCTTACCG
CTGTTGAGATCCAGTTCGATGTAACCCACTCGTGCACCCAACTGATCTTCAGCATCTTTTACTTTCACCA
GCGTTTCTGGGTGAGCAAAAACAGGAAGGCAAAATGCCGCAAAAAAGGGAATAAGGGCGACACGGAAATG
TTGAATACTCATACTCTTCCTTTTTCAATATTATTGAAGCATTTATCAGGGTTATTGTCTCATGAGCGGA
TACATATTTGAATGTATTTAGAAAAATAAACAAATAGGGGTTCCGCGCACATTTCCCCGAAAAGTGCCAC
CTGACGTCTAAGAAACCATTATTATCATGACATTAACCTATAAAAATAGGCGTATCACGAGGCCCTTTCG
TCTTCACCTCGAGAAATCATAAAAAATTTATTTGCTTTGTGAGCGGATAACAATTATAATAGATTCAATT
GTGAGCGGATAACAATTTCACACAGAATTCATTAAAGAGGAGAAATTAACCATGGGACATCACCATCATC
ACCATCACCATTCAAAAATCGAAGAAGGTAAACTGGTAATCTGGATTAACGGCGATAAAGGCTATAACGG
TCTCGCTGAAGTCGGTAAGAAATTCGAGAAAGATACCGGAATTAAAGTCACCGTTGAGCATCCGGATAAA
CTGGAAGAGAAATTCCCACAGGTTGCGGCAACTGGCGATGGCCCTGACATTATCTTCTGGGCACACGACC
GCTTTGGTGGCTACGCTCAATCTGGCCTGTTGGCTGAAATCACCCCGGACAAAGCGTTCCAGGACAAGCT
GTATCCGTTTACCTGGGATGCCGTACGTTACAACGGCAAGCTGATTGCTTACCCGATCGCTGTTGAAGCG
TTATCGCTGATTTATAACAAAGATCTGCTGCCGAACCCGCCAAAAACCTGGGAAGAGATCCCGGCGCTGG
ATAAAGAACTGAAAGCGAAAGGTAAGAGCGCGCTGATGTTCAACCTGCAAGAACCGTACTTCACCTGGCC
GCTGATTGCTGCTGACGGGGGTTATGCGTTCAAGTATGAAAACGGCAAGTACGACATTAAAGACGTGGGC
GTGGATAACGCTGGCGCGAAAGCGGGTCTGACCTTCCTGGTTGACCTGATTAAAAACAAACACATGAATG
CAGACACCGATTACTCCATCGCAGAAGCTGCCTTTAATAAAGGCGAAACAGCGATGACCATCAACGGCCC
GTGGGCATGGTCCAACATCGACACCAGCAAAGTGAATTATGGTGTAACGGTACTGCCGACCTTCAAGGGT
CAACCATCCAAACCGTTCGTTGGCGTGCTGAGCGCAGGTATTAACGCCGCCAGTCCGAACAAAGAGCTGG
CAAAAGAGTTCCTCGAAAACTATCTGCTGACTGATGAAGGTCTGGAAGCGGTTAATAAAGACAAACCGCT
GGGTGCCGTAGCGCTGAAGTCTTACGAGGAAGAGTTGGCGAAAGATCCACGTATTGCCGCCACTATGGAA
AACGCCCAGAAAGGTGAAATCATGCCGAACATCCCGCAGATGTCCGCTTTCTGGTATGCCGTGCGTACTG
CGGTGATCAACGCCGCCAGCGGTCGTCAGACTGTCGATGAAGCCCTGAAAGACGCGCAGACTAATTCGAG
CTCGAACAACAACAACAATAACAATAACAACAACCTCGGGATCGACGAAAACCTGTACCTCACAAGTTTG
TACAAAAAAGCAGGCTTAGAGAATCTTTATTTTCAGGGGATGGCCGAAACTATGAAAGATATTACGATGA
AGAACGATGAATCACAGGAAGAAGAAATCCCCGATCAATTTCTCTGCTGCGCGTGCCTGGAACTTCTTTA
CAAGCCAATTGTGTTATCTTGTGGTCATCTATCATGTTTTTGGTGCGTACATAAGTCCATGAATGGCTTT
CGTGAGTCTCATTGTCCGATATGTAGAGACCCGTATGTTCACTTTCCCTCTGTGTGCCAGAAGCTTTATT
TTCTGTTAAAGAAGATGTACCCACTTGCTCATAAGAAGAGAGAAGAACAAGTTTTAAAGGAAGAGCAAGA
ACGAGAATGTTTTTCTCCTCAGATTGATCTTGTTTTGGATTTGTCTGTGTGTAGTGGAGATTCTCTCAAT
GTCTCTGATAAACAGAAGGTGGAAGAGTGTTCGAATGCAGCGAACTTATTATCTAGTTCATCAAGTAGAG
GTGACATTCCATGTATCCCCAAAAATCAAGAACCCACAGATGCAAAAGCTCTTAATGTTCATGAAAATGA
ATTACTTAAGGATAACAAAGTCAGTAAGCAGATTTCGAAAGATGATTTGCTCTGTTCAGCATGTAAGGAG
CTGCTTGTACGACCCGTAGTTCTCAATTGCGGACATGTGTATTGTGAAGGATGTGTAGTAGATATGGCTG
AAGAAAGCGAAAAGATCAAATGTCAAGAGTGTAATGTTTGTGACCCAAGAGGATTTCCAAAAGTTTGTTT
GATTCTTGAACAGCTTTTGGAGGAAAACTTTCCTGAAGAATACAATTCAAGAAGCAGTAAGGTTCAGAAA
ACGCTCGCCCATAATAGCAAAGGAAATATTCAAAGCTATCTCAAAGAAGGCCCGTCCTTATCAAACGACA
ATAACAATGATGATCCCTGGTTGGCAAACCCTGGATCAAATGTTCACTTTGGAGCTGGTTGTGATTCTTG
TGGGGTGTATCCAATCATAGGGGATCGATACAGATGCAAAGACTGCAAGGAGGAAATTGGGTATGACCTT
TGCAAAGACTGTTACGAGACTCCTTCGAAAGTTCCAGGGAGATTCAACCAGCAACACACTCCTGACCACA
GGCTTGAGCTTGCACGGTCTCCTCAGGTTCTGATCAATTTCAATTCTATCGGTATCCTTCTCGGACCCGT
TATCTCAAATGAAGGCATGGATACAGATGAAGGCGAGGAAGGGCCTCCTGGTTCTTCTAATGAGTCATCA
AGCACAGAATGATACCCAGCTTTCTTGTACAAAGTGGTGATGGCGCGCCTGTAGGACGTCGACGGTACCA
TCGATACGCGTTCGAAGCTTAATTAGCTGAGCTTGGACTCCTGTTGATAGATCCAGTAATGACCTCAGAA
CTCCATCTGGATTTGTTCAGAACGCTCGGTTGCCGCCGGGCGTTTTTTATTGGTGAGAATCCAAGCTAGC
TTGGCGAGATTTTCAGGAGCTAAGGAAGCTAAAATGGAGAAAAAAATCACTGGATATACCACCGTTGATA
TATCCCAATGGCATCGTAAAGAACATTTTGAGGCATTTCAGTCAGTTGCTCAATGTACCTATAACCAGAC
CGTTCAGCTGGATATTACGGCCTTTTTAAAGACCGTAAAGAAAAATAAGCACAAGTTTTATCCGGCCTTT
ATTCACATTCTTGCCCGCCTGATGAATGCTCATCCGGAATTTCGTATGGCAATGAAAGACGGTGAGCTGG
TGATATGGGATAGTGTTCACCCTTGTTACACCGTTTTCCATGAGCAAACTGAAACGTTTTCATCGCTCTG
GAGTGAATACCACGACGATTTCCGGCAGTTTCTACACATATATTCGCAAGATGTGGCGTGTTACGGTGAA
AACCTGGCCTATTTCCCTAAAGGGTTTATTGAGAATATGTTTTTCGTCTCAGCCAATCCCTGGGTGAGTT
TCACCAGTTTTGATTTAAACGTGGCCAATATGGACAACTTCTTCGCCCCCGTTTTCACCATGGGCAAATA
TTATACGCAAGGCGACAAGGTGCTGATGCCGCTGGCGATTCAGGTTCATCATGCCGTTTGTGATGGCTTC
CATGTCGGCAGAATGCTTAATGAATTACAACAGTACTGCGATGAGTGGCAGGGCGGGGCGTAATTTTTTT
AAGGCAGTTATTGGTGCCCTTAAACGCCTGGGGTAATGACTCTCTAGCTTGAGGCATCAAATAAAACGAA
AGGCTCAGTCGAAAGACTGGGCCTTTCGTTTTATCTGTTGTTTGTCGGTGAACGCTCTCCTGAGTAGGAC
AAATCCGCCCTCTAGATTACGTGCAGTCGATGATAAGCTGTCAAACATGAGAATTGTGCCTAATGAGTGA
GCTAACTTACATTAATTGCGTTGCGCTCACTGCCCGCTTTCCAGTCGGGAAACCTGTCGTGCCAGCTGCA
TTAATGAATCGGCCAACGCGCGGGGAGAGGCGGTTTGCGTATTGGGCGCCAGGGTGGTTTTTCTTTTCAC
CAGTGAGACGGGCAACAGCTGATTGCCCTTCACCGCCTGGCCCTGAGAGAGTTGCAGCAAGCGGTCCACG
CTGGTTTGCCCCAGCAGGCGAAAATCCTGTTTGATGGTGGTTAACGGCGGGATATAACATGAGCTGTCTT
CGGTATCGTCGTATCCCACTACCGAGATATCCGCACCAACGCGCAGCCCGGACTCGGTAATGGCGCGCAT
TGCGCCCAGCGCCATCTGATCGTTGGCAACCAGCATCGCAGTGGGAACGATGCCCTCATTCAGCATTTGC
ATGGTTTGTTGAAAACCGGACATGGCACTCCAGTCGCCTTCCCGTTCCGCTATCGGCTGAATTTGATTGC
GAGTGAGATATTTATGCCAGCC
